Addgene plasmid #229512: pCDF_AaRaf2/RbcX2/BSD2/RbcX1
Purpose: Expresses Anthoceros agrestis chaperones: Raf2,RbcX2,BSD2,RbcX1
Depositing lab: Laura Gunn. Depositing organization: Cornell University. Publication: Unique biogenesis and kinetics of hornwort Rubiscos revealed by synthetic biology systems. Oh ZG, Robison TA, Loh DH, Ang WSL, Ng JZY, Li FW, Gunn LH. Mol Plant. 2024 Dec 2;17(12):1833-1849. doi: 10.1016/j.molp.2024.10.013. Epub 2024 Nov 2. PubMed 39491367.
Backbone
  Vector backbone: pCDFDuet-1
  Backbone manufacturer: Novagen
  Backbone size w/o insert (bp): 3781
  Total vector size (bp): 6078
  Vector type: Bacterial Expression
Growth in bacteria
  Bacterial resistance: Streptomycin, 50 μg/mL
  Growth temperature: 37°C
  Growth strain: DH5alpha
  Copy number: Unknown
Gene/Insert 1
  Gene/Insert name: Rubisco accumulation factor 2 (alt name: Raf2)
  Species: Anthoceros agrestis
  Insert size (bp): 513
  Mutation: N terminus chloroplast transit peptide truncation
  Promoter: T7
  Cloning method: Unknown
  Sequencing primers: 5′ Not available
Gene/Insert 2
  Gene/Insert name: RbcX2
  Species: Anthoceros agrestis
  Insert size (bp): 447
  Mutation: N terminus chloroplast transit peptide truncation
  Promoter: T7
  Cloning method: Unknown
  Sequencing primers: 5′ Not available
Gene/Insert 3
  Gene/Insert name: BSD2 (alt name: BUNDLE SHEATH DEFECTIVE 2)
  Species: Anthoceros agrestis
  Insert size (bp): 267
  Mutation: N terminus chloroplast transit peptide truncation
  Promoter: T7
  Cloning method: Unknown
  Sequencing primers: 5′ Not available
Gene/Insert 4
  Gene/Insert name: RbcX1
  Species: Anthoceros agrestis
  Insert size (bp): 378
  Mutation: N terminus chloroplast transit peptide truncation
  Promoter: T7
  Cloning method: Unknown
  Sequencing primers: 5′ Not Available
Terms and licenses: Academic/Nonprofit Terms; Industry Terms: Not Available to Industry
Depositor comments: Removal of Anthoceros agrestis Raf1 from pCDF_AaRaf1/Raf2/RbcX2/BSD2/RbcX1 was performed by Genscript.
How to cite: pCDF_AaRaf2/RbcX2/BSD2/RbcX1 was a gift from Laura Gunn (Addgene plasmid # 229512 ; http://n2t.net/addgene:229512 ; RRID:Addgene_229512)
