[The description below was written by a language model from this plasmid's Addgene catalogue record and pLannotate feature annotations shown in this document.]
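Description:
pCDF_AaRaf2/RbcX2/BSD2/RbcX1 is a bacterial expression plasmid of about 6.1 kb built on the pCDFDuet-1 backbone. It replicates from the CloDF13 origin, which is compatible with other common origins, so it can coexist in the same E. coli cell with additional expression plasmids. Selection is through the aadA (SmR) gene, which confers streptomycin and spectinomycin resistance. The backbone also carries lacI under its own promoter. This supplies the repressor that binds the lac operators in the expression units, making transcription IPTG-inducible in hosts that provide T7 RNA polymerase.

The payload is four Rubisco assembly chaperones from the hornwort Anthoceros agrestis: Raf2, RbcX2, BSD2 and RbcX1. Each is truncated at the N terminus to remove the chloroplast transit peptide, so the mature form is produced in bacteria. Rather than forming an operon, each gene sits in its own cassette of T7 promoter, lac operator, T7 gene 10 ribosome binding site and T7 terminator, all in the same orientation. The annotation software matched three of the coding regions to their Arabidopsis homologues. It labelled the first as an ATP1/PDL1 fragment, which by position and size corresponds to the Raf2 insert.

A fifth T7 promoter/operator/RBS/terminator unit lies upstream with no annotated coding sequence. This is consistent with the depositor's note that the plasmid was derived from a five-gene parent by removing Raf1, although the record does not say so explicitly. The short TcR and SET1 "fragments" are brief partial matches and probably not functional elements.

The associated work concerns hornwort Rubisco biogenesis in synthetic biology systems. The plasmid therefore appears intended to supply a defined chaperone subset lacking Raf1 alongside other plasmids, though the record does not name those partners.
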