Features (pLannotate 1.2.2; 33 found; start..end, strand, type, name):
      1..19      +  promoter       T7 promoter: promoter for bacteriophage T7 RNA polymerase
     20..44      +  protein_bind   lac operator: The lac repressor binds to the lac operator to inhibit transcription in E. coli. This inhibition can be relieved by adding lactose or isopropyl-β-D-thiogalactopyranoside (IPTG). lac repressor encoded by lacI
     59..81      +  RBS            RBS: efficient ribosome binding site from bacteriophage T7 gene 10 (Olins and Rangwala, 1989)
    302..349     +  terminator     T7 terminator: transcription terminator for bacteriophage T7 RNA polymerase
    376..394     +  promoter       T7 promoter: promoter for bacteriophage T7 RNA polymerase
    395..419     +  protein_bind   lac operator: The lac repressor binds to the lac operator to inhibit transcription in E. coli. This inhibition can be relieved by adding lactose or isopropyl-β-D-thiogalactopyranoside (IPTG). lac repressor encoded by lacI
    434..456     +  RBS            RBS: efficient ribosome binding site from bacteriophage T7 gene 10 (Olins and Rangwala, 1989)
    485..973     +  CDS            ATP1 (fragment): ATP1_ARATH - Also known as PDL1 From Arabidopsis thaliana (Mouse-ear cress).
   1018..1065    +  terminator     T7 terminator: transcription terminator for bacteriophage T7 RNA polymerase
   1114..1132    +  promoter       T7 promoter: promoter for bacteriophage T7 RNA polymerase
   1133..1157    +  protein_bind   lac operator: The lac repressor binds to the lac operator to inhibit transcription in E. coli. This inhibition can be relieved by adding lactose or isopropyl-β-D-thiogalactopyranoside (IPTG). lac repressor encoded by lacI
   1172..1194    +  RBS            RBS: efficient ribosome binding site from bacteriophage T7 gene 10 (Olins and Rangwala, 1989)
   1229..1609    +  CDS            RBCX2 (fragment): RBCX2_ARATH - Experimental evidence at protein level: Swiss-Prot protein existence level 1. Chaperone involved in RuBisCO assembly process. From Arabidopsis thaliana (Mouse-ear cress).
   1690..1737    +  terminator     T7 terminator: transcription terminator for bacteriophage T7 RNA polymerase
   1786..1804    +  promoter       T7 promoter: promoter for bacteriophage T7 RNA polymerase
   1805..1829    +  protein_bind   lac operator: The lac repressor binds to the lac operator to inhibit transcription in E. coli. This inhibition can be relieved by adding lactose or isopropyl-β-D-thiogalactopyranoside (IPTG). lac repressor encoded by lacI
   1844..1866    +  RBS            RBS: efficient ribosome binding site from bacteriophage T7 gene 10 (Olins and Rangwala, 1989)
   1868..2137    +  CDS            BSD2 (fragment): BSD2_ARATH - Experimental evidence at protein level: Swiss-Prot protein existence level 1. Chloroplast chaperone required for RuBisCo biogenesis and translational regulation of the RuBisCo large subunit (RbcL) (PubMed:29217567). Stabilizes an end-state assembly intermediate of eight RbcL subunits until the small subunits (RBCSs) become available to produce a complete stable RuBisCo complex containing eight small and eight large subunits (PubMed:29217567). From Arabidopsis thaliana (Mouse-ear cress).
   2182..2229    +  terminator     T7 terminator: transcription terminator for bacteriophage T7 RNA polymerase
   2278..2296    +  promoter       T7 promoter: promoter for bacteriophage T7 RNA polymerase
   2297..2321    +  protein_bind   lac operator: The lac repressor binds to the lac operator to inhibit transcription in E. coli. This inhibition can be relieved by adding lactose or isopropyl-β-D-thiogalactopyranoside (IPTG). lac repressor encoded by lacI
   2336..2358    +  RBS            RBS: efficient ribosome binding site from bacteriophage T7 gene 10 (Olins and Rangwala, 1989)
   2366..2725    +  CDS            RBCX1 (fragment): RBCX1_ARATH - Experimental evidence at protein level: Swiss-Prot protein existence level 1. Chaperone involved in RuBisCO assembly process. From Arabidopsis thaliana (Mouse-ear cress).
   2756..2773    +  CDS            SET1 (fragment): solubility-enhancement tag derived from T7 phage gene 10B
   2781..2828    +  terminator     T7 terminator: transcription terminator for bacteriophage T7 RNA polymerase
   2999..3790    -  CDS            SmR: aminoglycoside adenylyltransferase (Murphy, 1985); aadA; confers resistance to spectinomycin and streptomycin
   3791..3882    -  promoter       AmpR promoter: bla
   3930..4668    -  rep_origin     CloDF13 ori: Plasmids containing the CloDF13 (CDF) origin of replication can be propagated in E. coli cells that contain additional plasmids with compatible origins.
   4765..4829    -  CDS            TcR (fragment): tetracycline efflux protein; tet; confers resistance to tetracycline
   4844..4865    -  protein_bind   CAP binding site: CAP binding activates transcription in the presence of cAMP. E. coli catabolite activator protein
   4878..5960    -  CDS            lacI: lac repressor; lacI; The lac repressor binds to the lac operator to inhibit transcription in E. coli. This inhibition can be relieved by adding lactose or isopropyl-β-D-thiogalactopyranoside (IPTG).
   5961..6038    -  promoter       lacI promoter: lacI
   6046..6081    -  CDS            TcR (fragment): tetracycline efflux protein; tet; confers resistance to tetracycline
>Addgene plasmid #229512 | pCDF_AaRaf2/RbcX2/BSD2/RbcX1 | addgene full sequence | sequence record 460708 | Addgene NGS Result
TAATACGACTCACTATAGGGGAATTGTGAGCGGATAACAATTCCCCTGTAGAAATAATTTTGTTTAACTT
TAATAAGGAGATATACCATGGTGATCCGGAGGAAGATGCTTACTTTCTGGTGGAGGAAAACCAGCGCTTG
GCTTTGCGGTTAGGTTCGAAACCAGCTGCCACAACCCCAAAGAACTCAAAGACATTCGGGAAAGTTGTAG
TTGTATTGAGACCCCCCCTTTCTGAGGACGAGGATGCAGTTTGGGAATGATCGACCAGGCATTACTAGAG
TCACACTCCGCTGAGCAATAACTAGCATAACCCCTTGGGGCCTCTAAACGGGTCTTGAGGGGTTTTTTGA
ATGCGAGATCTCGATCCCGCGAAATTAATACGACTCACTATAGGGGAATTGTGAGCGGATAACAATTCCC
CTCTAGAAATAATTTTGTTTAACTTTAAGAAGGAGATATACATATGGCACAGGCCGTGTCGTCGGATCCT
TTGGGAGAGGTTGGAGCCAGGGATCCAACATCCTCTGAAATCGAGAGCAGATTCGGAGATAAGGTGTTGG
GAAATGCCAGCACGGAGCACGTGATCCTCATTCCGCCGCACCTCCTGGGCCTCGCCGACCGCGCCGTCAC
ACCCCTTGCTCCAGGCACGCAGCCTCTATCCGCTGACGCGGCCAAAGCTCTACTTCGCAAGGTAGTTGCC
TGGAGACTTATCGACCAGGGAGGCCTTCGCATCGAGTGCGAGTGGAAGCTCAAGAGTTTTGGTGCTGGCA
TTGAGCTGTTCGAACGTATAGCTGAGGTGGCGGAGGCCGCCGGTCACCACCCTGACCTTCATCTCGAACA
AGGCAACAGAGCCAGAGTCTGCTTGTCGTCTCACTCCGTCGGAGGCTTGACGGAGAATGACTTCATTGTA
GCTGCCAGGATAGATCGCGTGAAGACATCGGATCTCATATTCAAGAAGAACAAGTTCTGGGCCTGATCGA
CCAGGCATTACTAGAGTCACACTCCGCTGAGCAATAACTAGCATAACCCCTTGGGGCCTCTAAACGGGTC
TTGAGGGGTTTTTTGAGGTCGATGCGTCCGGCGTAGAGGATCGAGATCTCGATCCCGCGAAATTAATACG
ACTCACTATAGGGGAATTGTGAGCGGATAACAATTCCCCTCTAGAAATAATTTTGTTTAACTTTAAGAAG
GAGATATACATATGGTGCCTTCATGTGGTCAACAAGGATCACGGAGACCTCTTGTTGTATGTGAGCTTGG
TGGGAATTATGAGGAAAGTTTTGCAGATGTTGACAAGCACCTTCTTGATTATTTCACGTTCAAAGCGGTG
AAGACTGTTTTGGCACAGTTGTCAGAGATGAACCCTGAGCAGTATTCCTGGTTTTATAACTTTGTTGTGA
GTAATAGACCTCAAGATAGCAAATACTTTGTGCGCCTGTTAGTGAAGGAAAGGCAAGAGCTTGGTGAGAG
GGTCATGGTAACTAGACTACATCTTTTCAACGCATGGGTGAAGAAGTACAACCATGCGCAGATGCACAAG
GCCATCTCAGAGCAGAACCTCGAGATTCTGAGGGAACGTCTCATCCAAACAGTGAAATTGACATCAGACG
GGGATGACTTCGACAGGCCACCTTTGAGGGGCCAGTAATCGACCAGGCATTACTAGAGTCACACTCCGCT
GAGCAATAACTAGCATAACCCCTTGGGGCCTCTAAACGGGTCTTGAGGGGTTTTTTGAGGTCGATGCGTC
CGGCGTAGAGGATCGAGATCTCGATCCCGCGAAATTAATACGACTCACTATAGGGGAATTGTGAGCGGAT
AACAATTCCCCTCTAGAAATAATTTTGTTTAACTTTAAGAAGGAGATATACATATGGCCTCTGCGCAGGG
GGATGAGTCTAAGGCGACCTCGCAGTCGGGAGTGAAGACAAAGAGCATTCTTTGCATGAACTGCACGGGG
AACGGGGCTGTTGTGTGCTCCCAGTGTAAGGGAAAAGGCTTGAATTCGGTGGATCACTTCAACGGCCGGT
ACAAAGCAGGCCAAATTTGCTGGCTGTGCAGGGGCAAGAAACAGATGCTCTGCGGAGAGTGCAACGGTGC
CGGATTCATTGGTGGCTTTCTGAATACGCAAGACGATTAGTCGACCAGGCATTACTAGAGTCACACTCCG
CTGAGCAATAACTAGCATAACCCCTTGGGGCCTCTAAACGGGTCTTGAGGGGTTTTTTGAGGTCGATGCG
TCCGGCGTAGAGGATCGAGATCTCGATCCCGCGAAATTAATACGACTCACTATAGGGGAATTGTGAGCGG
ATAACAATTCCCCTCTAGAAATAATTTTGTTTAACTTTAAGAAGGAGATATACATATGTTTGTGCCAGGT
TTTGGGGAGAAGTCTCCAGAGCGGAAGGCGGCAGATTCCCTGCACAACTTCTTCACCTTTGTGGCTGTCA
AGATTGTTATGTCGCAGCTCCAGGACTACAACAAGGAAGGATATGAAGAGCTGAGCAGCTTTGTGGACCG
GGTGTCCCTCAAAGATGGCGACCAGTTCTGTGCCGCACTATTGCGGGAGTCTCCTCGTCACAAAGGCCTT
GCTCTCCGCATCATGGAGGTTCGATCAGCGTACGCTCGTCAGGATTTCGAGTGGGACAACTTGCAAGCGC
TGGCCATGAAGCAAGTGGACGAGGCCAACACCAGCCTGATGCGGAAATTCGTAGTAGAGACTACTACCTT
CCAGGACCAGTGATTAATTAACCTAGGCTGCTGCCACCGCTGAGCAATAACTAGCATAACCCCTTGGGGC
CTCTAAACGGGTCTTGAGGGGTTTTTTGCTGAAACCTCAGGCATTTGAGAAGCACACGGTCACACTGCTT
CCGGTAGTCAATAAACCGGTAAACCAGCAATAGACATAAGCGGCTATTTAACGACCCTGCCCTGAACCGA
CGACCGGGTCATCGTGGCCGGATCTTGCGGCCCCTCGGCTTGAACGAATTGTTAGACATTATTTGCCGAC
TACCTTGGTGATCTCGCCTTTCACGTAGTGGACAAATTCTTCCAACTGATCTGCGCGCGAGGCCAAGCGA
TCTTCTTCTTGTCCAAGATAAGCCTGTCTAGCTTCAAGTATGACGGGCTGATACTGGGCCGGCAGGCGCT
CCATTGCCCAGTCGGCAGCGACATCCTTCGGCGCGATTTTGCCGGTTACTGCGCTGTACCAAATGCGGGA
CAACGTAAGCACTACATTTCGCTCATCGCCAGCCCAGTCGGGCGGCGAGTTCCATAGCGTTAAGGTTTCA
TTTAGCGCCTCAAATAGATCCTGTTCAGGAACCGGATCAAAGAGTTCCTCCGCCGCTGGACCTACCAAGG
CAACGCTATGTTCTCTTGCTTTTGTCAGCAAGATAGCCAGATCAATGTCGATCGTGGCTGGCTCGAAGAT
ACCTGCAAGAATGTCATTGCGCTGCCATTCTCCAAATTGCAGTTCGCGCTTAGCTGGATAACGCCACGGA
ATGATGTCGTCGTGCACAACAATGGTGACTTCTACAGCGCGGAGAATCTCGCTCTCTCCAGGGGAAGCCG
AAGTTTCCAAAAGGTCGTTGATCAAAGCTCGCCGCGTTGTTTCATCAAGCCTTACGGTCACCGTAACCAG
CAAATCAATATCACTGTGTGGCTTCAGGCCGCCATCCACTGCGGAGCCGTACAAATGTACGGCCAGCAAC
GTCGGTTCGAGATGGCGCTCGATGACGCCAACTACCTCTGATAGTTGAGTCGATACTTCGGCGATCACCG
CTTCCCTCATACTCTTCCTTTTTCAATATTATTGAAGCATTTATCAGGGTTATTGTCTCATGAGCGGATA
CATATTTGAATGTATTTAGAAAAATAAACAAATAGCTAGCTCACTCGGTCGCTACGCTCCGGGCGTGAGA
CTGCGGCGGGCGCTGCGGACACATACAAAGTTACCCACAGATTCCGTGGATAAGCAGGGGACTAACATGT
GAGGCAAAACAGCAGGGCCGCGCCGGTGGCGTTTTTCCATAGGCTCCGCCCTCCTGCCAGAGTTCACATA
AACAGACGCTTTTCCGGTGCATCTGTGGGAGCCGTGAGGCTCAACCATGAATCTGACAGTACGGGCGAAA
CCCGACAGGACTTAAAGATCCCCACCGTTTCCGGCGGGTCGCTCCCTCTTGCGCTCTCCTGTTCCGACCC
TGCCGTTTACCGGATACCTGTTCCGCCTTTCTCCCTTACGGGAAGTGTGGCGCTTTCTCATAGCTCACAC
ACTGGTATCTCGGCTCGGTGTAGGTCGTTCGCTCCAAGCTGGGCTGTAAGCAAGAACTCCCCGTTCAGCC
CGACTGCTGCGCCTTATCCGGTAACTGTTCACTTGAGTCCAACCCGGAAAAGCACGGTAAAACGCCACTG
GCAGCAGCCATTGGTAACTGGGAGTTCGCAGAGGATTTGTTTAGCTAAACACGCGGTTGCTCTTGAAGTG
TGCGCCAAAGTCCGGCTACACTGGAAGGACAGATTTGGTTGCTGTGCTCTGCGAAAGCCAGTTACCACGG
TTAAGCAGTTCCCCAACTGACTTAACCTTCGATCAAACCACCTCCCCAGGTGGTTTTTTCGTTTACAGGG
CAAAAGATTACGCGCAGAAAAAAAGGATCTCAAGAAGATCCTTTGATCTTTTCTACTGAACCGCTCTAGA
TTTCAGTGCAATTTATCTCTTCAAATGTAGCACCTGAAGTCAGCCCCATACGATATAAGTTGTAATTCTC
ATGTTAGTCATGCCCCGCGCCCACCGGAAGGAGCTGACTGGGTTGAAGGCTCTCAAGGGCATCGGTCGAG
ATCCCGGTGCCTAATGAGTGAGCTAACTTACATTAATTGCGTTGCGCTCACTGCCCGCTTTCCAGTCGGG
AAACCTGTCGTGCCAGCTGCATTAATGAATCGGCCAACGCGCGGGGAGAGGCGGTTTGCGTATTGGGCGC
CAGGGTGGTTTTTCTTTTCACCAGTGAGACGGGCAACAGCTGATTGCCCTTCACCGCCTGGCCCTGAGAG
AGTTGCAGCAAGCGGTCCACGCTGGTTTGCCCCAGCAGGCGAAAATCCTGTTTGATGGTGGTTAACGGCG
GGATATAACATGAGCTGTCTTCGGTATCGTCGTATCCCACTACCGAGATGTCCGCACCAACGCGCAGCCC
GGACTCGGTAATGGCGCGCATTGCGCCCAGCGCCATCTGATCGTTGGCAACCAGCATCGCAGTGGGAACG
ATGCCCTCATTCAGCATTTGCATGGTTTGTTGAAAACCGGACATGGCACTCCAGTCGCCTTCCCGTTCCG
CTATCGGCTGAATTTGATTGCGAGTGAGATATTTATGCCAGCCAGCCAGACGCAGACGCGCCGAGACAGA
ACTTAATGGGCCCGCTAACAGCGCGATTTGCTGGTGACCCAATGCGACCAGATGCTCCACGCCCAGTCGC
GTACCGTCTTCATGGGAGAAAATAATACTGTTGATGGGTGTCTGGTCAGAGACATCAAGAAATAACGCCG
GAACATTAGTGCAGGCAGCTTCCACAGCAATGGCATCCTGGTCATCCAGCGGATAGTTAATGATCAGCCC
ACTGACGCGTTGCGCGAGAAGATTGTGCACCGCCGCTTTACAGGCTTCGACGCCGCTTCGTTCTACCATC
GACACCACCACGCTGGCACCCAGTTGATCGGCGCGAGATTTAATCGCCGCGACAATTTGCGACGGCGCGT
GCAGGGCCAGACTGGAGGTGGCAACGCCAATCAGCAACGACTGTTTGCCCGCCAGTTGTTGTGCCACGCG
GTTGGGAATGTAATTCAGCTCCGCCATCGCCGCTTCCACTTTTTCCCGCGTTTTCGCAGAAACGTGGCTG
GCCTGGTTCACCACGCGGGAAACGGTCTGATAAGAGACACCGGCATACTCTGCGACATCGTATAACGTTA
CTGGTTTCACATTCACCACCCTGAATTGACTCTCTTCCGGGCGCTATCATGCCATACCGCGAAAGGTTTT
GCGCCATTCGATGGTGTCCGGGATCTCGACGCTCTCCCTTATGCGACTCCTGCATTAGGAAAT
